Addgene plasmid #13731: pHsSR beta deltaN Flag
Depositing lab: Thomas Schwartz. Depositing organization: Massachusetts Institute of Technology. Publication: Homodimerization of the G protein SRbeta in the nucleotide-free state involves proline cis/trans isomerization in the switch II region. Schwartz TU, Schmidt D, Brohawn SG, Blobel G. Proc Natl Acad Sci U S A. 2006 May 2. 103(18):6823-8. 10.1073/pnas.0602083103 PubMed 16627619.
Backbone
  Vector backbone: pET28a-derived
  Backbone size w/o insert (bp): 5332
  Vector type: Bacterial Expression
Growth in bacteria
  Bacterial resistance: Kanamycin, 50 μg/mL
  Growth temperature: 37°C
  Growth strain: DH5alpha
  Growth instructions: Plasmid grows at 37, expression optimal at 30 degrees or 18 degrees
  Copy number: Low Copy
Gene/Insert
  Gene/Insert name: Signal recognition particle receptor β subunit (alt name: SRβ)
  Species: H. sapiens (human)
  Insert size (bp): 639
  Mutation: expresses residues 59-271 of Homo sapiens SRβ with a thrombin protease cleavable N-terminal 6xHis tag snd a C-terminal Flag tag
  Entrez Gene: SRPRB (a.k.a. APMCF1)
  Tag / fusion protein: 6xHis (N terminal on backbone); FLAG (C terminal on backbone)
  Cloning method: Restriction Enzyme; 5′ cloning site Nde1 (not destroyed); 3′ cloning site HindIII (not destroyed)
  Sequencing primers: 5′ T7 promoter; 3′ T7 terminator
Terms and licenses: Academic/Nonprofit Terms; Industry Terms: Not Available to Industry
How to cite: pHsSR beta deltaN Flag was a gift from Thomas Schwartz (Addgene plasmid # 13731 ; http://n2t.net/addgene:13731 ; RRID:Addgene_13731)
