[The description below was written by a language model from this plasmid's Addgene catalogue record and pLannotate feature annotations shown in this document.]
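Description:
pHsSR beta deltaN Flag is a bacterial expression plasmid built on a pET28a-derived backbone for producing a truncated form of the human signal recognition particle receptor β subunit (SRβ, gene SRPRB) in E. coli. It is selected with kanamycin through an aph(3')-Ia resistance gene. It replicates from a ColE1/pBR322-type origin that is accompanied by the rop gene and bom region, consistent with its catalogue listing as low copy. An f1 origin is also present, along with short tetracycline-resistance fragments that appear to be leftover backbone sequence.

The 639 bp insert, cloned between NdeI and HindIII, encodes residues 59–271 of SRβ, so the N-terminal portion of the protein is omitted, as the "deltaN" name indicates. Expression is driven by a T7 promoter with an adjacent lac operator and a T7 gene 10 ribosome binding site, and it ends at a T7 terminator. The plasmid-borne lacI gene supplies repressor, so transcription depends on T7 RNA polymerase from the host and is inducible with IPTG.

The protein is made with an N-terminal 6xHis tag followed by a thrombin cleavage site, which allows affinity purification and later removal of the tag. A C-terminal FLAG epitope, annotated as a 3xFLAG fragment, allows detection or capture. The annotation also finds a short His-tag fragment and a gene 10-derived fragment downstream of FLAG. These are probably untranslated backbone remnants, although the record does not say where the reading frame stops.

SRβ is a GTPase component of the SRP receptor, which targets nascent secretory proteins to the endoplasmic reticulum. The associated publication concerns SRβ homodimerization in its nucleotide-free state, which suggests the plasmid was used to produce recombinant protein for structural and biochemical studies.
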