Features (pLannotate 1.2.2; 22 found; start..end, strand, type, name):
      3..50      +  terminator     T7 terminator: transcription terminator for bacteriophage T7 RNA polymerase
     87..515     +  rep_origin     f1 ori (sequence partly withheld): f1 bacteriophage origin of replication; arrow indicates direction of (+) strand synthesis
    568..625     +  promoter       AmpR promoter (fragment): bla
    634..1449    -  CDS            KanR: aminoglycoside phosphotransferase; aph(3')-Ia; confers resistance to kanamycin in bacteria or G418 (Geneticin®) in eukaryotes
   1571..2159    +  rep_origin     ori: high-copy-number ColE1/pMB1/pBR322/pUC origin of replication
   2345..2484    -  misc_feature   bom: basis of mobility region from pBR322
   2586..2777    -  CDS            rop: Rop protein, which maintains plasmids at low copy number; rop
   2794..3174    +  CDS            YPB1_ECOLX: Protein predicted: Swiss-Prot protein existence level 4. From Escherichia coli.
   3246..3537    -  CDS            TcR (fragment): tetracycline efflux protein; tet; confers resistance to tetracycline
   3552..3573    -  protein_bind   CAP binding site: CAP binding activates transcription in the presence of cAMP. E. coli catabolite activator protein
   3586..4668    -  CDS            lacI: lac repressor; lacI; The lac repressor binds to the lac operator to inhibit transcription in E. coli. This inhibition can be relieved by adding lactose or isopropyl-β-D-thiogalactopyranoside (IPTG).
   4669..4746    -  promoter       lacI promoter: lacI
   4754..5033    -  CDS            TcR (fragment): tetracycline efflux protein; tet; confers resistance to tetracycline
   5055..5073    +  promoter       T7 promoter: promoter for bacteriophage T7 RNA polymerase
   5074..5098    +  protein_bind   lac operator: The lac repressor binds to the lac operator to inhibit transcription in E. coli. This inhibition can be relieved by adding lactose or isopropyl-β-D-thiogalactopyranoside (IPTG). lac repressor encoded by lacI
   5113..5135    +  RBS            RBS: efficient ribosome binding site from bacteriophage T7 gene 10 (Olins and Rangwala, 1989)
   5154..5170    +  CDS            capTEV™ (fragment): composite tag for in vivo biotinylation, TEV protease cleavage, and 6xHis tagging
   5181..5198    +  CDS            thrombin site: thrombin recognition and cleavage site
   5205..5843    +  CDS            SRPRB (fragment): SRPRB_HUMAN - Experimental evidence at protein level: Swiss-Prot protein existence level 1. Component of the SRP (signal recognition particle) receptor. Ensures, in conjunction with the signal recognition particle, the correct targeting of the nascent secretory proteins to the endoplasmic reticulum membrane system. Has GTPase activity. May mediate the membrane association of SRPR (By similarity). From Homo sapiens (Human).
   5850..5873    +  CDS            3xFLAG (fragment): three tandem FLAG® epitope tags
   5886..5903    +  CDS            9xHis (fragment): 9xHis affinity tag
   5913..5962    +  CDS            SET1 (fragment): solubility-enhancement tag derived from T7 phage gene 10B
>Addgene plasmid #13731 | pHsSR beta deltaN Flag | addgene full sequence | sequence record 181159 | Addgene NGS Result
AACTAGCATAACCCCTTGGGGCCTCTAAACGGGTCTTGAGGGGTTTTTTGCTGAAAGGAGGAACTATATC
CGGATTGGCGAATGGG
[124 nt withheld, positions 87-210]
C
[91 nt withheld, positions 212-302]
A
[49 nt withheld, positions 304-352]
CCTTTGACGTTGGAGTCCACGTTCTTT
[37 nt withheld, positions 380-416]
ACCCTATCTCGGTCTATTCTTTTGATTTATAAGGGATTTTGCCGATTTCGGCCTATTGGTTAAAAAATGA
GCTGATTTAACAAAAATTTAACGCGAATTTTAACAAAATATTAACGCTTACAATTTAGGTGGCACTTTTC
GGGGAAATGTGCGCGGAACCCCTATTTGTTTATTTTTCTAAATACATTCAAATATGTATCCGCTCATGAA
TTAATTCTTAGAAAAACTCATCGAGCATCAAATGAAACTGCAATTTATTCATATCAGGATTATCAATACC
ATATTTTTGAAAAAGCCGTTTCTGTAATGAAGGAGAAAACTCACCGAGGCAGTTCCATAGGATGGCAAGA
TCCTGGTATCGGTCTGCGATTCCGACTCGTCCAACATCAATACAACCTATTAATTTCCCCTCGTCAAAAA
TAAGGTTATCAAGTGAGAAATCACCATGAGTGACGACTGAATCCGGTGAGAATGGCAAAAGTTTATGCAT
TTCTTTCCAGACTTGTTCAACAGGCCAGCCATTACGCTCGTCATCAAAATCACTCGCATCAACCAAACCG
TTATTCATTCGTGATTGCGCCTGAGCGAGACGAAATACGCGATCGCTGTTAAAAGGACAATTACAAACAG
GAATCGAATGCAACCGGCGCAGGAACACTGCCAGCGCATCAACAATATTTTCACCTGAATCAGGATATTC
TTCTAATACCTGGAATGCTGTTTTCCCGGGGATCGCAGTGGTGAGTAACCATGCATCATCAGGAGTACGG
ATAAAATGCTTGATGGTCGGAAGAGGCATAAATTCCGTCAGCCAGTTTAGTCTGACCATCTCATCTGTAA
CATCATTGGCAACGCTACCTTTGCCATGTTTCAGAAACAACTCTGGCGCATCGGGCTTCCCATACAATCG
ATAGATTGTCGCACCTGATTGCCCGACATTATCGCGAGCCCATTTATACCCATATAAATCAGCATCCATG
TTGGAATTTAATCGCGGCCTAGAGCAAGACGTTTCCCGTTGAATATGGCTCATAACACCCCTTGTATTAC
TGTTTATGTAAGCAGACAGTTTTATTGTTCATGACCAAAATCCCTTAACGTGAGTTTTCGTTCCACTGAG
CGTCAGACCCCGTAGAAAAGATCAAAGGATCTTCTTGAGATCCTTTTTTTCTGCGCGTAATCTGCTGCTT
GCAAACAAAAAAACCACCGCTACCAGCGGTGGTTTGTTTGCCGGATCAAGAGCTACCAACTCTTTTTCCG
AAGGTAACTGGCTTCAGCAGAGCGCAGATACCAAATACTGTCCTTCTAGTGTAGCCGTAGTTAGGCCACC
ACTTCAAGAACTCTGTAGCACCGCCTACATACCTCGCTCTGCTAATCCTGTTACCAGTGGCTGCTGCCAG
TGGCGATAAGTCGTGTCTTACCGGGTTGGACTCAAGACGATAGTTACCGGATAAGGCGCAGCGGTCGGGC
TGAACGGGGGGTTCGTGCACACAGCCCAGCTTGGAGCGAACGACCTACACCGAACTGAGATACCTACAGC
GTGAGCTATGAGAAAGCGCCACGCTTCCCGAAGGGAGAAAGGCGGACAGGTATCCGGTAAGCGGCAGGGT
CGGAACAGGAGAGCGCACGAGGGAGCTTCCAGGGGGAAACGCCTGGTATCTTTATAGTCCTGTCGGGTTT
CGCCACCTCTGACTTGAGCGTCGATTTTTGTGATGCTCGTCAGGGGGGCGGAGCCTATGGAAAAACGCCA
GCAACGCGGCCTTTTTACGGTTCCTGGCCTTTTGCTGGCCTTTTGCTCACATGTTCTTTCCTGCGTTATC
CCCTGATTCTGTGGATAACCGTATTACCGCCTTTGAGTGAGCTGATACCGCTCGCCGCAGCCGAACGACC
GAGCGCAGCGAGTCAGTGAGCGAGGAAGCGGAAGAGCGCCTGATGCGGTATTTTCTCCTTACGCATCTGT
GCGGTATTTCACACCGCAATGGTGCACTCTCAGTACAATCTGCTCTGATGCCGCATAGTTAAGCCAGTAT
ACACTCCGCTATCGCTACGTGACTGGGTCATGGCTGCGCCCCGACACCCGCCAACACCCGCTGACGCGCC
CTGACGGGCTTGTCTGCTCCCGGCATCCGCTTACAGACAAGCTGTGACCGTCTCCGGGAGCTGCATGTGT
CAGAGGTTTTCACCGTCATCACCGAAACGCGCGAGGCAGCTGCGGTAAAGCTCATCAGCGTGGTCGTGAA
GCGATTCACAGATGTCTGCCTGTTCATCCGCGTCCAGCTCGTTGAGTTTCTCCAGAAGCGTTAATGTCTG
GCTTCTGATAAAGCGGGCCATGTTAAGGGCGGTTTTTTCCTGTTTGGTCACTGATGCCTCCGTGTAAGGG
GGATTTCTGTTCATGGGGGTAATGATACCGATGAAACGAGAGAGGATGCTCACGATACGGGTTACTGATG
ATGAACATGCCCGGTTACTGGAACGTTGTGAGGGTAAACAACTGGCGGTATGGATGCGGCGGGACCAGAG
AAAAATCACTCAGGGTCAATGCCAGCGCTTCGTTAATACAGATGTAGGTGTTCCACAGGGTAGCCAGCAG
CATCCTGCGATGCAGATCCGGAACATAATGGTGCAGGGCGCTGACTTCCGCGTTTCCAGACTTTACGAAA
CACGGAAACCGAAGACCATTCATGTTGTTGCTCAGGTCGCAGACGTTTTGCAGCAGCAGTCGCTTCACGT
TCGCTCGCGTATCGGTGATTCATTCTGCTAACCAGTAAGGCAACCCCGCCAGCCTAGCCGGGTCCTCAAC
GACAGGAGCACGATCATGCGCACCCGTGGGGCCGCCATGCCGGCGATAATGGCCTGCTTCTCGCCGAAAC
GTTTGGTGGCGGGACCAGTGACGAAGGCTTGAGCGAGGGCGTGCAAGATTCCGAATACCGCAAGCGACAG
GCCGATCATCGTCGCGCTCCAGCGAAAGCGGTCCTCGCCGAAAATGACCCAGAGCGCTGCCGGCACCTGT
CCTACGAGTTGCATGATAAAGAAGACAGTCATAAGTGCGGCGACGATAGTCATGCCCCGCGCCCACCGGA
AGGAGCTGACTGGGTTGAAGGCTCTCAAGGGCATCGGTCGAGATCCCGGTGCCTAATGAGTGAGCTAACT
TACATTAATTGCGTTGCGCTCACTGCCCGCTTTCCAGTCGGGAAACCTGTCGTGCCAGCTGCATTAATGA
ATCGGCCAACGCGCGGGGAGAGGCGGTTTGCGTATTGGGCGCCAGGGTGGTTTTTCTTTTCACCAGTGAG
ACGGGCAACAGCTGATTGCCCTTCACCGCCTGGCCCTGAGAGAGTTGCAGCAAGCGGTCCACGCTGGTTT
GCCCCAGCAGGCGAAAATCCTGTTTGATGGTGGTTAACGGCGGGATATAACATGAGCTGTCTTCGGTATC
GTCGTATCCCACTACCGAGATATCCGCACCAACGCGCAGCCCGGACTCGGTAATGGCGCGCATTGCGCCC
AGCGCCATCTGATCGTTGGCAACCAGCATCGCAGTGGGAACGATGCCCTCATTCAGCATTTGCATGGTTT
GTTGAAAACCGGACATGGCACTCCAGTCGCCTTCCCGTTCCGCTATCGGCTGAATTTGATTGCGAGTGAG
ATATTTATGCCAGCCAGCCAGACGCAGACGCGCCGAGACAGAACTTAATGGGCCCGCTAACAGCGCGATT
TGCTGGTGACCCAATGCGACCAGATGCTCCACGCCCAGTCGCGTACCGTCTTCATGGGAGAAAATAATAC
TGTTGATGGGTGTCTGGTCAGAGACATCAAGAAATAACGCCGGAACATTAGTGCAGGCAGCTTCCACAGC
AATGGCATCCTGGTCATCCAGCGGATAGTTAATGATCAGCCCACTGACGCGTTGCGCGAGAAGATTGTGC
ACCGCCGCTTTACAGGCTTCGACGCCGCTTCGTTCTACCATCGACACCACCACGCTGGCACCCAGTTGAT
CGGCGCGAGATTTAATCGCCGCGACAATTTGCGACGGCGCGTGCAGGGCCAGACTGGAGGTGGCAACGCC
AATCAGCAACGACTGTTTGCCCGCCAGTTGTTGTGCCACGCGGTTGGGAATGTAATTCAGCTCCGCCATC
GCCGCTTCCACTTTTTCCCGCGTTTTCGCAGAAACGTGGCTGGCCTGGTTCACCACGCGGGAAACGGTCT
GATAAGAGACACCGGCATACTCTGCGACATCGTATAACGTTACTGGTTTCACATTCACCACCCTGAATTG
ACTCTCTTCCGGGCGCTATCATGCCATACCGCGAAAGGTTTTGCGCCATTCGATGGTGTCCGGGATCTCG
ACGCTCTCCCTTATGCGACTCCTGCATTAGGAAGCAGCCCAGTAGTAGGTTGAGGCCGTTGAGCACCGCC
GCCGCAAGGAATGGTGCATGCAAGGAGATGGCGCCCAACAGTCCCCCGGCCACGGGGCCTGCCACCATAC
CCACGCCGAAACAAGCGCTCATGAGCCCGAAGTGGCGAGCCCGATCTTCCCCATCGGTGATGTCGGCGAT
ATAGGCGCCAGCAACCGCACCTGTGGCGCCGGTGATGCCGGCCACGATGCGTCCGGCGTAGAGGATCGAG
ATCTCGATCCCGCGAAATTAATACGACTCACTATAGGGGAATTGTGAGCGGATAACAATTCCCCTCTAGA
AATAATTTTGTTTAACTTTAAGAAGGAGATATACCATGGGCAGCAGCCATCATCATCATCATCACAGCAG
CGGCCTGGTGCCGCGCGGCAGCCATATGAGCAGAAGGAGCAGTCAGAGAGCTGTTCTTCTTGTTGGCCTT
TGTGATTCCGGGAAAACGTTGCTCTTTGTCAGGTTGTTAACAGGCCTTTATAGAGACACTCAGACGTCCA
TTACTGACAGCTGTGCTGTATACAGAGTCAACAATAACAGGGGCAATAGTCTGACCTTGATTGACCTTCC
CGGCCATGAGAGTTTGAGGCTTCAGTTCTTAGAGCGGTTTAAGTCTTCAGCCAGGGCTATTGTGTTTGTT
GTGGATAGTGCAGCATTCCAGCGAGAGGTGAAAGATGTGGCTGAGTTTCTGTATCAAGTCCTCATTGACA
GTATGGGTCTGAAGAATACACCATCATTCTTAATAGCCTGCAATAAGCAAGATATTGCAATGGCAAAATC
AGCAAAGTTAATTCAACAGCAGCTGGAGAAAGAACTCAACACCTTACGAGTTACCCGTTCTGCTGCCCCC
AGCACACTGGACAGTTCCAGCACTGCCCCTGCTCAGCTGGGGAAGAAAGGCAAAGAGTTTGAATTCTCAC
AGTTGCCCCTCAAAGTGGAGTTCCTGGAGTGCAGTGCCAAGGGTGGAAGAGGGGACGTGGGCTCTGCTGA
CATCCAGGACTTGGAGAAATGGCTGGCTAAAATTGCCAAGCTTGATTACAAGGATGACGACGATAAGTGA
TAACTCGAGCACCACCACCACCACCACTGAGATCCGGCTGCTAACAAAGCCCGAAAGGAAGCTGAGTTGG
CTGCTGCCACCGCTGAGCAAT
